>Addgene plasmid #201427 | Dcp1 82-129-EGFP | addgene full sequence | sequence record 394538 | Addgene NGS Result
GTATGGCTGTGCAGGTCGTAAATCACTGCATAATTCGTGTCGCTCAAGGCGCACTCCCGTTCTGGATAAT
GTTTTTTGCGCCGACATCATAACGGTTCTGGCAAATATTCTGAAATGAGCTGTTGACAATTAATCATCGG
CTCGTATAATGTGTGGAATTGTGAGCGGATAACAATTTCACACAGGAAACAGCCAGTCCGTTTAGGTGTT
TTCACGAGCACTTCACCAACAAGGACCATAGATTATGAAAACTGAAGAAGGTAAACTGGTAATCTGGATT
AACGGCGATAAAGGCTATAACGGTCTCGCTGAAGTCGGTAAGAAATTCGAGAAAGATACCGGAATTAAAG
TCACCGTTGAGCATCCGGATAAACTGGAAGAGAAATTCCCACAGGTTGCGGCAACTGGCGATGGCCCTGA
CATTATCTTCTGGGCACACGACCGCTTTGGTGGCTACGCTCAATCTGGCCTGTTGGCTGAAATCACCCCG
GACAAAGCGTTCCAGGACAAGCTGTATCCGTTTACCTGGGATGCCGTACGTTACAACGGCAAGCTGATTG
CTTACCCGATCGCTGTTGAAGCGTTATCGCTGATTTATAACAAAGATCTGCTGCCGAACCCGCCAAAAAC
CTGGGAAGAGATCCCGGCGCTGGATAAAGAACTGAAAGCGAAAGGTAAGAGCGCGCTGATGTTCAACCTG
CAAGAACCGTACTTCACCTGGCCGCTGATTGCTGCTGACGGGGGTTATGCGTTCAAGTATGAAAACGGCA
AGTACGACATTAAAGACGTGGGCGTGGATAACGCTGGCGCGAAAGCGGGTCTGACCTTCCTGGTTGACCT
GATTAAAAACAAACACATGAATGCAGACACCGATTACTCCATCGCAGAAGCTGCCTTTAATAAAGGCGAA
ACAGCGATGACCATCAACGGCCCGTGGGCATGGTCCAACATCGACACCAGCAAAGTGAATTATGGTGTAA
CGGTACTGCCGACCTTCAAGGGTCAACCATCCAAACCGTTCGTTGGCGTGCTGAGCGCAGGTATTAACGC
CGCCAGTCCGAACAAAGAGCTGGCAAAAGAGTTCCTCGAAAACTATCTGCTGACTGATGAAGGTCTGGAA
GCGGTTAATAAAGACAAACCGCTGGGTGCCGTAGCGCTGAAGTCTTACGAGGAAGAGTTGGCGAAAGATC
CACGTATTGCCGCCACCATGGAAAACGCCCAGAAAGGTGAAATCATGCCGAACATCCCGCAGATGTCCGC
TTTCTGGTATGCCGTGCGTACTGCGGTGATCAACGCCGCCAGCGGTCGTCAGACTGTCGATGAAGCCCTG
AAAGACGCGCAGACTAATTCGAGCTCGAACAACAACAACAATAACAATAACAACAACCTCGGGATCGAGG
GAAGGATTTCAGAATTTGAAAACCTGTATTTTCAGGGCCATATGTCCCCACAAGAAGTAGATATTTTTGA
TTCACAAAATGGTAGTAATAACATTCAAGTAAACAATGGTTCTGACAATAGCAACAGGAATAGCAGTGGA
AATGGGAACTCTTATAAAAGTAATGATTCGCTAACATATAATTGCGGCGGATCCGGGTCTGGTTCAGGAA
TGGCCATGGTGAGCAAGGGCGAGGAGCTGTTCACCGGGGTGGTGCCCATCCTGGTCGAGCTGGACGGCGA
CGTAAACGGCCACAAGTTCAGCGTGTCCGGCGAGGGCGAGGGCGATGCCACCTACGGCAAGCTGACCCTG
AAGTTCATCTGCACCACCGGCAAGCTGCCCGTGCCCTGGCCCACCCTCGTGACCACCTTGACCTACGGCG
TGCAGTGCTTCGCCCGCTACCCCGACCACATGAAGCAGCACGACTTCTTCAAGTCCGCCATGCCCGAAGG
CTACGTCCAGGAGCGCACCATCTTCTTCAAGGACGACGGCAACTACAAGACCCGCGCCGAGGTGAAGTTC
GAGGGCGACACCCTGGTGAACCGCATCGAGCTGAAGGGCATCGACTTCAAGGAGGACGGCAACATCCTGG
GGCACAAGCTGGAGTACAACTACAACAGCCACAAGGTCTATATCACCGCCGACAAGCAGAAGAACGGCAT
CAAGGTGAACTTCAAGACCCGCCACAACATCGAGGACGGCAGCGTGCAGCTCGCCGACCACTACCAGCAG
AACACCCCCATCGGCGACGGCCCCGTGCTGCTGCCCGACAACCACTACCTGAGCACCCAGTCCAAGCTGA
GCAAAGACCCCAACGAGAAGCGCGATCACATGGTCCTGCTGGAGTTCGTGACCGCCGCCGGGATCACTCT
CGGCATGGACGAGCTGTACAAGGGAAGCGGCCGCGAAAACCTGTATTTTCAGGGCCATCATCATCATCAT
CACTGAAAGCTTGGCACTGGCCGTCGTTTTACAACGTCGTGACTGGGAAAACCCTGGCGTTACCCAACTT
AATCGCCTTGCAGCACATCCCCCTTTCGCCAGCTGGCGTAATAGCGAAGAGGCCCGCACCGATCGCCCTT
CCCAACAGTTGCGCAGCCTGAATGGCGAATGGCAGCTTGGCTGTTTTGGCGGATGAGATAAGATTTTCAG
CCTGATACAGATTAAATCAGAACGCAGAAGCGGTCTGATAAAACAGAATTTGCCTGGCGGCAGTAGCGCG
GTGGTCCCACCTGACCCCATGCCGAACTCAGAAGTGAAACGCCGTAGCGCCGATGGTAGTGTGGGGTCTC
CCCATGCGAGAGTAGGGAACTGCCAGGCATCAAATAAAACGAAAGGCTCAGTCGAAAGACTGGGCCTTTC
GTTTTATCTGTTGTTTGTCGGTGAACGCTCTCCTGAGTAGGACAAATCCGCCGGGAGCGGATTTGAACGT
TGCGAAGCAACGGCCCGGAGGGTGGCGGGCAGGACGCCCGCCATAAACTGCCAGGCATCAAATTAAGCAG
AAGGCCATCCTGACGGATGGCCTTTTTGCGTTTCTACAAACTCTTTTGTTTATTTTTCTAAATACATTCA
AATATGTATCCGCTCATGAGACAATAACCCTGATAAATGCTTCAATAATATTGAAAAAGGAAGAGTATGA
GTATTCAACATTTCCGTGTCGCCCTTATTCCCTTTTTTGCGGCATTTTGCCTTCCTGTTTTTGCTCACCC
AGAAACGCTGGTGAAAGTAAAAGATGCTGAAGATCAGTTGGGTGCACGAGTGGGTTACATCGAACTGGAT
CTCAACAGCGGTAAGATCCTTGAGAGTTTTCGCCCCGAAGAACGTTTCCCAATGATGAGCACTTTTAAAG
TTCTGCTATGTGGCGCGGTATTATCCCGTGTTGACGCCGGGCAAGAGCAACTCGGTCGCCGCATACACTA
TTCTCAGAATGACTTGGTTGAGTACTCACCAGTCACAGAAAAGCATCTTACGGATGGCATGACAGTAAGA
GAATTATGCAGTGCTGCCATAACCATGAGTGATAACACTGCGGCCAACTTACTTCTGACAACGATCGGAG
GACCGAAGGAGCTAACCGCTTTTTTGCACAACATGGGGGATCATGTAACTCGCCTTGATCGTTGGGAACC
GGAGCTGAATGAAGCCATACCAAACGACGAGCGTGACACCACGATGCCTGTAGCAATGGCAACAACGTTG
CGCAAACTATTAACTGGCGAACTACTTACTCTAGCTTCCCGGCAACAATTAATAGACTGGATGGAGGCGG
ATAAAGTTGCAGGACCACTTCTGCGCTCGGCCCTTCCGGCTGGCTGGTTTATTGCTGATAAATCTGGAGC
CGGTGAGCGTGGGTCTCGCGGTATCATTGCAGCACTGGGGCCAGATGGTAAGCCCTCCCGTATCGTAGTT
ATCTACACGACGGGGAGTCAGGCAACTATGGATGAACGAAATAGACAGATCGCTGAGATAGGTGCCTCAC
TGATTAAGCATTGGTAACTGTCAGACCAAGTTTACTCATATATACTTTAGATTGATT
[38 nt withheld, positions 3978-4015]
A
[37 nt withheld, positions 4017-4053]
ATTTTGTTAAAATTCGCGTTAAATTTTTGTTAAATCAGCTCATTTTTTAACCAATAGGCCGAAATCGGCA
AAATCCCTTATAAATCAAAAGAATAGCCCGAGATAGGGT
[37 nt withheld, positions 4163-4199]
AAAGAACGTGGACTCCAACGTCAAAGG
[141 nt withheld, positions 4227-4367]
G
[125 nt withheld, positions 4369-4493]
AAAGGATCTAGGTGAAGATCCTTTTTGATAATCTCATGACCAAAATCCCTTAACGTGAGTTTTCGTTCCA
CTGAGCGTCAGACCCCGTAGAAAAGATCAAAGGATCTTCTTGAGATCCTTTTTTTCTGCGCGTAATCTGC
TGCTTGCAAACAAAAAAACCACCGCTACCAGCGGTGGTTTGTTTGCCGGATCAAGAGCTACCAACTCTTT
TTCCGAAGGTAACTGGCTTCAGCAGAGCGCAGATACCAAATACTGTCCTTCTAGTGTAGCCGTAGTTAGG
CCACCACTTCAAGAACTCTGTAGCACCGCCTACATACCTCGCTCTGCTAATCCTGTTACCAGTGGCTGCT
GCCAGTGGCGATAAGTCGTGTCTTACCGGGTTGGACTCAAGACGATAGTTACCGGATAAGGCGCAGCGGT
CGGGCTGAACGGGGGGTTCGTGCACACAGCCCAGCTTGGAGCGAACGACCTACACCGAACTGAGATACCT
ACAGCGTGAGCTATGAGAAAGCGCCACGCTTCCCGAAGGGAGAAAGGCGGACAGGTATCCGGTAAGCGGC
AGGGTCGGAACAGGAGAGCGCACGAGGGAGCTTCCAGGGGGAAACGCCTGGTATCTTTATAGTCCTGTCG
GGTTTCGCCACCTCTGACTTGAGCGTCGATTTTTGTGATGCTCGTCAGGGGGGCGGAGCCTATGGAAAAA
CGCCAGCAACGCGGCCTTTTTACGGTTCCTGGCCTTTTGCTGGCCTTTTGCTCACATGTTCTTTCCTGCG
TTATCCCCTGATTCTGTGGATAACCGTATTACCGCCTTTGAGTGAGCTGATACCGCTCGCCGCAGCCGAA
CGACCGAGCGCAGCGAGTCAGTGAGCGAGGAAGCGGAAGAGCGCCTGATGCGGTATTTTCTCCTTACGCA
TCTGTGCGGTATTTCACACCGCATGTGGTGCACTCTCAGTACACCGCATGTGGTGCACTCTCAGTACAAT
CTGCTCTGATGCCGCATAGTTAAGCCAGTATACACTCCGCTATCGCTACGTGACTGGGTCATGGCTGCGC
CCCGACACCCGCCAACACCCGCTGACGCGCCCTGACGGGCTTGTCTGCTCCCGGCATCCGCTTACAGACA
AGCTGTGACCGTCTCCGGGAGCTGCATGTGTCAGAGGTTTTCACCGTCATCACCGAAACGCGCGAGGCAG
CTGCGGTAAAGCTCATCAGCGTGGTCGTGCAGCGATTCACAGATGTCTGCCTGTTCATCCGCGTCCAGCT
CGTTGAGTTTCTCCAGAAGCGTTAATGTCTGGCTTCTGATAAAGCGGGCCATGTTAAGGGCGGTTTTTTC
CTGTTTGGTCACTGATGCCTCCGTGTAAGGGGGATTTCTGTTCATGGGGGTAATGATACCGATGAAACGA
GAGAGGATGCTCACGATACGGGTTACTGATGATGAACATGCCCGGTTACTGGAACGTTGTGAGGGTAAAC
AACTGGCGGTATGGATGCGGCGGGACCAGAGAAAAATCACTCAGGGTCAATGCCAGCGCTTCGTTAATAC
AGATGTAGGTGTTCCACAGGGTAGCCAGCAGCATCCTGCGATGCAGATCCGGAACATAATGGTGCAGGGC
GCTGACTTCCGCGTTTCCAGACTTTACGAAACACGGAAACCGAAGACCATTCATGTTGTTGCTCAGGTCG
CAGACGTTTTGCAGCAGCAGTCGCTTCACGTTCGCTCGCGTATCGGTGATTCATTCTGCTAACCAGTAAG
GCAACCCCGCCAGCCTAGCCGGGTCCTCAACGACAGGAGCACGATCATGCGCACCCGTGGCCAGGACCCA
ACGCTGCCCGAAATTCCGACACCATCGAATGGTGCAAAACCTTTCGCGGTATGGCATGATAGCGCCCGGA
AGAGAGTCAATTCAGGGTGGTGAATGTGAAACCAGTAACGTTATACGATGTCGCAGAGTATGCCGGTGTC
TCTTATCAGACCGTTTCCCGCGTGGTGAACCAGGCCAGCCACGTTTCTGCGAAAACGCGGGAAAAAGTGG
AAGCGGCGATGGCGGAGCTGAATTACATTCCCAACCGCGTGGCACAACAACTGGCGGGCAAACAGTCGTT
GCTGATTGGCGTTGCCACCTCCAGTCTGGCCCTGCACGCGCCGTCGCAAATTGTCGCGGCGATTAAATCT
CGCGCCGATCAACTGGGTGCCAGCGTGGTGGTGTCGATGGTAGAACGAAGCGGCGTCGAAGCCTGTAAAG
CGGCGGTGCACAATCTTCTCGCGCAACGCGTCAGTGGGCTGATCATTAACTATCCGCTGGATGACCAGGA
TGCCATTGCTGTGGAAGCTGCCTGCACTAATGTTCCGGCGTTATTTCTTGATGTCTCTGACCAGACACCC
ATCAACAGTATTATTTTCTCCCATGAAGACGGTACGCGACTGGGCGTGGAGCATCTGGTCGCATTGGGTC
ACCAGCAAATCGCGCTGTTAGCGGGCCCATTAAGTTCTGTCTCGGCGCGTCTGCGTCTGGCTGGCTGGCA
TAAATATCTCACTCGCAATCAAATTCAGCCGATAGCGGAACGGGAAGGCGACTGGAGTGCCATGTCCGGT
TTTCAACAAACCATGCAAATGCTGAATGAGGGCATCGTTCCCACTGCGATGCTGGTTGCCAACGATCAGA
TGGCGCTGGGCGCAATGCGCGCCATTACCGAGTCCGGGCTGCGCGTTGGTGCGGATATCTCGGTAGTGGG
ATACGACGATACCGAAGACAGCTCATGTTATATCCCGCCGTTAACCACCATCAAACAGGATTTTCGCCTG
CTGGGGCAAACCAGCGTGGACCGCTTGCTGCAACTCTCTCAGGGCCAGGCGGTGAAGGGCAATCAGCTGT
TGCCCGTCTCACTGGTGAAAAGAAAAACCACCCTGGCGCCCAATACGCAAACCGCCTCTCCCCGCGCGTT
GGCCGATTCATTAATGCAGCTGGCACGACAGGTTTCCCGACTGGAAAGCGGGCAGTGAGCGCAACGCAAT
TAATGTAAGTTAGCTCACTCATTAGGCACAATTCTCATGTTTGACAGCTTATCATCGACTGCACGGTGCA
CCAATGCTTCTGGCGTCAGGCAGCCATCGGAAGCTGTG
Features (pLannotate 1.2.2; 24 found; start..end, strand, type, name):
    123..151     +  promoter       tac promoter: strong E. coli promoter; hybrid between the trp and lac UV5 promoters
    159..175     +  protein_bind   lac operator: The lac repressor binds to the lac operator to inhibit transcription in E. coli. This inhibition can be relieved by adding lactose or isopropyl-β-D-thiogalactopyranoside (IPTG). lac repressor encoded by lacI
    245..1345    +  CDS            MBP: maltose binding protein from E. coli; malE (mutated); This version of the gene does not encode a signal sequence, so MBP will remain in the cytosol.
   1418..1438    +  CDS            TEV site: tobacco etch virus (TEV) protease recognition and cleavage site
   1445..1603    +  CDS            DCP1 (fragment): DCP1_YEAST - Experimental evidence at protein level: Swiss-Prot protein existence level 1. Component of the decapping complex necessary for the degradation of mRNAs, both in normal mRNA turnover and in nonsense- mediated mRNA decay. Removes the 7-methyl guanine cap structure from mRNA molecules, yielding a 5'-phosphorylated mRNA fragment and 7m-GDP. Decapping is the major pathway of mRNA degradation in yeast. It occurs through deadenylation, decapping and subsequent 5' to 3' exonucleolytic decay of the transcript body. DCP1 is activated by the DEAD-box helicase DHH1 and destabilizes the eIF-4F
   1616..2332    +  CDS            mEmerald: mEmerald is a basic (constitutively fluorescent) green fluorescent protein published in 1998, derived from Aequorea victoria. It is reported to be a very rapidly-maturing monomer with moderate acid sensitivity.
   2345..2365    +  CDS            TEV site: tobacco etch virus (TEV) protease recognition and cleavage site
   2366..2382    +  CDS            capTEV™ (fragment): composite tag for in vivo biotinylation, TEV protease cleavage, and 6xHis tagging
   2395..2549    +  CDS            lacZα (fragment): LacZα fragment of β-galactosidase; lacZ fragment
   2642..2757    +  ncRNA          5S rRNA: Accession: RF00001 - 5S ribosomal RNA
   2761..2847    +  terminator     rrnB T1 terminator: Escherichia coli rrnB; transcription terminator T1 from the E. coli rrnB gene
   2939..2966    +  terminator     rrnB T2 terminator: transcription terminator T2 from the E. coli rrnB gene
   2985..3076    +  promoter       AmpR promoter: bla
   3077..3937    +  CDS            AmpR: β-lactamase; bla; confers resistance to ampicillin, carbenicillin, and related antibiotics
   3979..4492    -  rep_origin     M13 ori (sequence partly withheld): M13 bacteriophage origin of replication; arrow indicates direction of (+) strand synthesis
   4603..5191    +  rep_origin     ori: high-copy-number ColE1/pMB1/pBR322/pUC origin of replication
   5377..5446    -  misc_feature   bom (fragment): basis of mobility region from pBR322
   5444..5542    -  misc_feature   bom (fragment): basis of mobility region from pBR322
   5644..5835    -  CDS            rop: Rop protein, which maintains plasmids at low copy number; rop
   5852..6232    +  CDS            YPB1_ECOLX: Protein predicted: Swiss-Prot protein existence level 4. From Escherichia coli.
   6331..6408    +  promoter       lacIq promoter: lacI (mutant); In the lacIq allele, a single base change in the promoter boosts expression of the lacI gene about 10-fold.
   6409..7491    +  CDS            lacI: lac repressor; lacI; The lac repressor binds to the lac operator to inhibit transcription in E. coli. This inhibition can be relieved by adding lactose or isopropyl-β-D-thiogalactopyranoside (IPTG).
   7504..7525    +  protein_bind   CAP binding site: CAP binding activates transcription in the presence of cAMP. E. coli catabolite activator protein
   7544..7561    +  promoter       tet promoter (fragment): E. coli promoter for tetracycline efflux protein gene
