[The description below was written by a language model from this plasmid's Addgene catalogue record and pLannotate feature annotations shown in this document.]
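Description:
Dcp1 82-129-EGFP is a bacterial expression plasmid built on the MTTH-EGFP backbone, an MBP-fusion vector of about 7.6 kb for producing recombinant protein in E. coli. It carries a ColE1/pMB1-type origin with adjacent bom and rop sequences (the catalogue lists it as high copy), an M13 phage origin, and a β-lactamase gene for ampicillin selection. Expression is driven by the hybrid tac promoter followed by a lac operator. A plasmid-borne lacI gene under the lacIq promoter supplies repressor, so transcription is held off until IPTG is added. The rrnB T1 and T2 terminators lie downstream of the expression cassette, along with a remnant lacZα fragment.

The open reading frame encodes cytosolic maltose-binding protein lacking its signal sequence, then a TEV protease site, then a short fragment of Saccharomyces cerevisiae Dcp1 covering residues 82-129 only. This fragment was inserted between retained NdeI and BamHI sites. It is followed by a green fluorescent protein, a second TEV site and a C-terminal 6xHis tag. The catalogue calls the fluorescent protein EGFP, whereas the automated annotation matched it to the closely related variant mEmerald. The His tag region appears in the table only as a partial hit to a composite TEV/His tag. The flanking MBP and His tags allow two-step affinity purification, and TEV cleavage at both sites would release the Dcp1 fragment fused to the fluorescent protein.

Dcp1 is a component of the yeast mRNA decapping complex. The associated publication concerns quantitative reconstitution of yeast RNA processing bodies, which suggests that the construct supplies a fluorescently labelled Dcp1 fragment for in vitro work of that kind, though the record itself states only bacterial expression.
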