Addgene plasmid #201427: Dcp1 82-129-EGFP
Purpose: Bacterial protein expression of Dcp1 82-129
Depositing lab: Michael Rosen. Depositing organization: University of Texas Southwestern Medical Center. Publication: Quantitative reconstitution of yeast RNA processing bodies. Currie SL, Xing W, Muhlrad D, Decker CJ, Parker R, Rosen MK. Proc Natl Acad Sci U S A. 2023 Apr 4;120(14):e2214064120. doi: 10.1073/pnas.2214064120. Epub 2023 Mar 27. PubMed 36972455.
Backbone
  Vector backbone: MTTH-EGFP
  Backbone size w/o insert (bp): 7400
  Vector type: Bacterial Expression
Growth in bacteria
  Bacterial resistance: Ampicillin, 100 μg/mL
  Growth temperature: 37°C
  Growth strain: DH5alpha
  Copy number: High Copy
Gene/Insert
  Gene/Insert name: Dcp1
  Species: S. cerevisiae (budding yeast)
  Insert size (bp): 144
  Mutation: aa 82-129 only
  Entrez Gene: DCP1 (a.k.a. YOL149W, MRT2)
  Promoter: tac
  Tag / fusion protein: MBP, TEV (N terminal on backbone); EGFP, TEV, 6xHis (C terminal on backbone)
  Cloning method: Restriction Enzyme; 5′ cloning site NdeI (not destroyed); 3′ cloning site BamHI (not destroyed)
  Sequencing primers: 5′ GGTCGTCAGACTGTCGATGAAGCC; 3′ CAGGAAACAGCTATGACC
Resource information
  A portion of this plasmid was derived from a plasmid made by: gene insert was a gift from Roy Parker (University of Colorado Boulder)
Terms and licenses: Academic/Nonprofit Terms; Industry Terms: Not Available to Industry
How to cite: Dcp1 82-129-EGFP was a gift from Michael Rosen (Addgene plasmid # 201427 ; http://n2t.net/addgene:201427 ; RRID:Addgene_201427)
